Addgene plasmid #172136: pcDNA3-UXPS
Purpose: mammalian expression plasmid for a UDP/UTP sensor
Depositing lab: Huiwang Ai. Depositing organization: University of Virginia. Publication: Genetically Encoded Green Fluorescent Biosensors for Monitoring UDP-GlcNAc in Live Cells. Li Z, Zhang J, Ai HW. ACS Cent Sci. 2021 Oct 27;7(10):1763-1770. doi: 10.1021/acscentsci.1c00745. Epub 2021 Sep 30. PubMed 34729420.
Backbone
  Vector backbone: pcDNA3
  Vector type: Mammalian Expression
Growth in bacteria
  Bacterial resistance: Ampicillin, 100 μg/mL
  Growth temperature: 37°C
  Growth strain: DH5alpha
  Copy number: High Copy
Gene/Insert
  Gene/Insert name: UXPS (alt name: an engineered sensor for UTP/UDP, used as a control for UGAcS)
  Species: Synthetic
  Insert size (bp): 1818
  Promoter: CMV
  Cloning method: Gibson Cloning
  Sequencing primers: 5′ CMV-F; 3′ BGH-Rev
Terms and licenses: Academic/Nonprofit Terms; Industry Terms: Not Available to Industry
How to cite: pcDNA3-UXPS was a gift from Huiwang Ai (Addgene plasmid # 172136 ; http://n2t.net/addgene:172136 ; RRID:Addgene_172136)
