[The description below was written by a language model from this plasmid's Addgene catalogue record and pLannotate feature annotations shown in this document.]
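Description:
pcDNA3-UXPS is a mammalian expression plasmid built on the pcDNA3 backbone that encodes UXPS, a synthetic, genetically encoded green fluorescent sensor responsive to UDP and UTP. It is propagated in E. coli as a high-copy plasmid through a ColE1/pUC-type origin and selected with ampicillin via the β-lactamase gene. An f1 origin is also present. For mammalian cells, the backbone carries a neomycin/kanamycin phosphotransferase gene driven by the SV40 enhancer/early promoter and terminated by an SV40 polyadenylation signal, which in principle allows G418 selection of stable transfectants. The short HIV-1 LTR, ble, lacI and extra SV40 promoter fragments in the automated annotation appear to be partial matches to backbone sequence, not functional elements.

The sensor open reading frame, recorded as 1,818 bp, sits downstream of the human CMV immediate-early enhancer and promoter and upstream of the bovine growth hormone polyadenylation signal, with T7 and SP6 phage promoters flanking the cloning region. The feature table shows a GFP-family coding sequence (matched to cEGFP) inserted between a short N-terminal fragment and a larger C-terminal fragment that match MurG, the bacterial UDP-GlcNAc-utilising glycosyltransferase. The annotation's best hit is the Pseudomonas aeruginosa protein, though the record lists the insert only as synthetic. This insertion architecture is typical of single-fluorophore biosensors, in which ligand binding to the sensing domain alters the fluorescence of the embedded fluorescent protein. According to the record, UXPS serves as a control for UGAcS, the related UDP-GlcNAc sensor. Live-cell signals can then be compared to separate UDP-GlcNAc responses from those caused by UDP or UTP.
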