Features (pLannotate 1.2.2; 23 found; start..end, strand, type, name):
     28..80      -  misc_feature   bom (fragment): basis of mobility region from pBR322
    235..614     +  enhancer       CMV enhancer: human cytomegalovirus immediate early enhancer
    615..818     +  promoter       CMV promoter: human cytomegalovirus (CMV) immediate early promoter
    814..847     +  LTR            5' LTR (truncated) (fragment): truncated 5' long terminal repeat (LTR) from HIV-1
    863..881     +  promoter       T7 promoter: promoter for bacteriophage T7 RNA polymerase
    925..1092    +  CDS            murG (fragment): MURG_PSEAE - Experimental evidence at protein level: Swiss-Prot protein existence level 1. Cell wall formation. Catalyzes the transfer of a GlcNAc subunit on undecaprenyl-pyrophosphoryl-MurNAc-pentapeptide (lipid intermediate I) to form undecaprenyl-pyrophosphoryl-MurNAc- (pentapeptide)GlcNAc (lipid intermediate II). From Pseudomonas aeruginosa (strain ATCC 15692 / DSM 22644 / CIP 104116 / JCM 14847 / LMG 12228 / 1C / PRS 101 / PAO1).
   1096..1818    +  CDS            cEGFP: cEGFP is a basic (constitutively fluorescent) green fluorescent protein published in 2008, derived from Aequorea victoria.
   1825..2694    +  CDS            murG (fragment): MURG_PSEAE - Experimental evidence at protein level: Swiss-Prot protein existence level 1. Cell wall formation. Catalyzes the transfer of a GlcNAc subunit on undecaprenyl-pyrophosphoryl-MurNAc-pentapeptide (lipid intermediate I) to form undecaprenyl-pyrophosphoryl-MurNAc- (pentapeptide)GlcNAc (lipid intermediate II). From Pseudomonas aeruginosa (strain ATCC 15692 / DSM 22644 / CIP 104116 / JCM 14847 / LMG 12228 / 1C / PRS 101 / PAO1).
   2728..2746    -  promoter       SP6 promoter: promoter for bacteriophage SP6 RNA polymerase
   2772..2996    +  polyA_signal   bGH poly(A) signal: bovine growth hormone polyadenylation signal
   3000..3021    +  promoter       SV40 promoter (fragment): SV40 enhancer and early promoter
   3042..3470    +  rep_origin     f1 ori (sequence partly withheld): f1 bacteriophage origin of replication; arrow indicates direction of (+) strand synthesis
   3484..3813    +  promoter       SV40 promoter: SV40 enhancer and early promoter
   3880..4671    +  CDS            neo: KKA2_KLEPN - Also known as kan, nptII. Experimental evidence at protein level: Swiss-Prot protein existence level 1. Resistance to kanamycin, neomycin, paromomycin, ribostamycin, butirosin and gentamicin B. From Klebsiella pneumoniae.
   4695..4853    +  CDS            ble (fragment): BLE_KLEPN - Experimental evidence at protein level: Swiss-Prot protein existence level 1. Binding protein with a strong affinity to the bleomycin family of antibiotics. Binds to CL990; an antimitotic-antibiotic compound. From Klebsiella pneumoniae.
   4848..4969    +  polyA_signal   SV40 poly(A) signal: SV40 polyadenylation signal
   5042..5058    -  protein_bind   lac operator: The lac repressor binds to the lac operator to inhibit transcription in E. coli. This inhibition can be relieved by adding lactose or isopropyl-β-D-thiogalactopyranoside (IPTG). lac repressor encoded by lacI
   5066..5096    -  promoter       lac promoter: promoter for the E. coli lac operon
   5111..5132    -  protein_bind   CAP binding site: CAP binding activates transcription in the presence of cAMP. E. coli catabolite activator protein
   5145..5237    -  CDS            lacI (fragment): lac repressor; lacI; The lac repressor binds to the lac operator to inhibit transcription in E. coli. This inhibition can be relieved by adding lactose or isopropyl-β-D-thiogalactopyranoside (IPTG).
   5420..6008    -  rep_origin     ori: high-copy-number ColE1/pMB1/pBR322/pUC origin of replication
   6179..7039    -  CDS            AmpR: β-lactamase; bla; confers resistance to ampicillin, carbenicillin, and related antibiotics
   7040..7144    -  promoter       AmpR promoter: bla
>Addgene plasmid #172136 | pcDNA3-UXPS | addgene full sequence | sequence record 338874 | Addgene NGS Result
GACGGATCGGGAGATCTCCCGATCCCCTATGGTGCACTCTCAGTACAATCTGCTCTGATGCCGCATAGTT
AAGCCAGTATCTGCTCCCTGCTTGTGTGTTGGAGGTCGCTGAGTAGTGCGCGAGCAAAATTTAAGCTACA
ACAAGGCAAGGCTTGACCGACAATTGCATGAAGAATCTGCTTAGGGTTAGGCGTTTTGCGCTGCTTCGCG
ATGTACGGGCCAGATATACGCGTTGACATTGATTATTGACTAGTTATTAATAGTAATCAATTACGGGGTC
ATTAGTTCATAGCCCATATATGGAGTTCCGCGTTACATAACTTACGGTAAATGGCCCGCCTGGCTGACCG
CCCAACGACCCCCGCCCATTGACGTCAATAATGACGTATGTTCCCATAGTAACGCCAATAGGGACTTTCC
ATTGACGTCAATGGGTGGAGTATTTACGGTAAACTGCCCACTTGGCAGTACATCAAGTGTATCATATGCC
AAGTACGCCCCCTATTGACGTCAATGACGGTAAATGGCCCGCCTGGCATTATGCCCAGTACATGACCTTA
TGGGACTTTCCTACTTGGCAGTACATCTACGTATTAGTCATCGCTATTACCATGGTGATGCGGTTTTGGC
AGTACATCAATGGGCGTGGATAGCGGTTTGACTCACGGGGATTTCCAAGTCTCCACCCCATTGACGTCAA
TGGGAGTTTGTTTTGGCACCAAAATCAACGGGACTTTCCAAAATGTCGTAACAACTCCGCCCCATTGACG
CAAATGGGCGGTAGGCGTGTACGGTGGGAGGTCTATATAAGCAGAGCTCTCTGGCTAACTAGAGAACCCA
CTGCTTACTGGCTTATCGAAATTAATACGACTCACTATAGGGAGACCCAAGCTTGCCACCATGAGTGGTC
AAGGAAAGCGATTAATGGTGATGGCAGGCGGATTGGGTGGATCTGTATTCCCGGGACTGGCGGTTGCGCA
CCATCTAATGGCTCAGGGTTGGCAAGTTCGCTGGCTGGGAACTGCCGACCGTATGGAAGCGGACTTAGTG
CCAAAACATGGCATCGAAATTGATTTCATTCGTATCTCTGGTGAGGTTTATATCAAGGCCGACAAGCAGA
AGAACGGCATCAAGGCGAACTTCCAGATCCGCCACAACGTGGAGGACGGCAGCATGCAGCTCGCCGACCA
CTACCAGCAGAACACCCCCATTGGCGACGGCCCCGTGCTGCTGCCCGACAACCATTACCTGAGCACCCAG
TCCGTGCTGAGCAAAGACCCCAACGAGAAGCGCGATCACATGGTCCTGCTGGAGTTCGTGACCGCCGCCG
GGATCACTCTCGGCATGGACGAGCTGCACAAGGTGGACGGCGGATCCGGTGGCACCGGAGTGAGCAGGGG
CGAGGAGCTGTTCACCGGGGTGGTGCCCATCCTGGTCGAGCTGGACGGCGACGTAAACGGCCACAAGTTC
CGCGTGAGGGGCGAAGGCGAGGGCGATGCCACCAACGGCAAGCTGACCCTGAAGTTCATCTGCACCACCG
GCAAGCTGCCCGTGCCCTGGCCCACCCTCGTGACCACCTTGACCTACGGCGTGCAGTGCTTCTCCCGCTA
CCCCGACCACATGAAGCAGCACGACTTCTTCAAGTCCGCCATGCCCGAAGGCTACGTCCAGGAGCGCACC
ATCTTCTTCAAGGACGACGGCACCTACAAGACCCGCGCCGAGGTGAAGTTCGAGGGCGACACCCTGGTGA
ACCGCATCGAGCTGAAGGGCATCGACTTCAAGGAGGACGGCAACATCCTGGGGCACAAGCTGGAGTACGA
GTCTCTGCGTGGAAAAGGTATAAAAGCACTGATAGCTGCCCCGCTGCGTATCTTCAACGCCTGGGAGCAG
GCGCGGGCGATTATGAAAGCGTACAAACCTGACGTGGTGCTCGGTATGGGAGGCTACGTGTCAGGTCCAG
GTGGTCTGGCCGCGTGGTCGTTAGGCATTCCGGTTGTACTTCATGAACGGAACGGTATTGCGGGCTTAAC
CAATAAATGGCTGGCGAAGATTGCCACCAAAGTGATGCAGGCGTTTCCAGGTGCTTTCCCTAATGCGGAA
GTAGTGGGTAACCCGGTGCGTGCCGATGTGTTGGCGCTGCCGTTGCCGCGGCAACGTTTGGCTGGACGTG
AAGGTCCGGTTCGTGTGCTGGTAGTGGGTGGTTCTCAGGGCGCACGCATTCTTAACCAGACAATGCCGCA
GGTTGCTGCGAAACTGGGTGATTCAGTCACTATCTGGCATCAGAGCGGCAAAGGTTCGCAACAATCCGTT
GAACAGGCGTATGCCGAAGCAGGGCAACCACAGCATAAGGTGACGGGATTTATTGATGATATGGCGGCGG
CGTATGCGTGGGCGGATGTCGTCGTTTGCCGCTCCGGTGCGTTAACGGTGAGTGAAATCGCCGCGGCAGG
ACTACCGGCGTTGTTTGTGCCGTTTCAACATAAAGACCGCCAGCAATACTGGAATGCGCTACCGCTGGAA
AAAGCGGGCGCAGCCAAAATTATCGAGCAGCCACAGCTTAGCGTGGATGCTGTCGCCAACACCCTGGCCG
GGTGGTCGCGAGAAACCTTATTAACCATGGCAGAACGCGCCCGTGCTGCATCCATTCCGGATGCCACCGA
GCGAGTGGCAAATGAAGTGAGCCGGGTTGCCCGGGCGCACCATCACCACCATCATTAAGGGCCCTATTCT
ATAGTGTCACCTAAATGCTAGAGCTCGCTGATCAGCCTCGACTGTGCCTTCTAGTTGCCAGCCATCTGTT
GTTTGCCCCTCCCCCGTGCCTTCCTTGACCCTGGAAGGTGCCACTCCCACTGTCCTTTCCTAATAAAATG
AGGAAATTGCATCGCATTGTCTGAGTAGGTGTCATTCTATTCTGGGGGGTGGGGTGGGGCAGGACAGCAA
GGGGGAGGATTGGGAAGACAATAGCAGGCATGCTGGGGATGCGGTGGGCTCTATGGCTTCTGAGGCGGAA
AGAACCAGCTGGGGCTCTAGGGGGTATCCCC
[124 nt withheld, positions 3042-3165]
C
[91 nt withheld, positions 3167-3257]
A
[49 nt withheld, positions 3259-3307]
CCTTTGACGTTGGAGTCCACGTTCTTT
[37 nt withheld, positions 3335-3371]
ACCCTATCTCGGTCTATTCTTTTGATTTATAAGGGATTTTGCCGATTTCGGCCTATTGGTTAAAAAATGA
GCTGATTTAACAAAAATTTAACGCGAATTAATTCTGTGGAATGTGTGTCAGTTAGGGTGTGGAAAGTCCC
CAGGCTCCCCAGCAGGCAGAAGTATGCAAAGCATGCATCTCAATTAGTCAGCAACCAGGTGTGGAAAGTC
CCCAGGCTCCCCAGCAGGCAGAAGTATGCAAAGCATGCATCTCAATTAGTCAGCAACCATAGTCCCGCCC
CTAACTCCGCCCATCCCGCCCCTAACTCCGCCCAGTTCCGCCCATTCTCCGCCCCATGGCTGACTAATTT
TTTTTATTTATGCAGAGGCCGAGGCCGCCTCTGCCTCTGAGCTATTCCAGAAGTAGTGAGGAGGCTTTTT
TGGAGGCCTAGGCTTTTGCAAAAAGCTCCCGGGAGCTTGTATATCCATTTTCGGATCTGATCAAGAGACA
GGATGAGGATCGTTTCGCATGATTGAACAAGATGGATTGCACGCAGGTTCTCCGGCCGCTTGGGTGGAGA
GGCTATTCGGCTATGACTGGGCACAACAGACAATCGGCTGCTCTGATGCCGCCGTGTTCCGGCTGTCAGC
GCAGGGGCGCCCGGTTCTTTTTGTCAAGACCGACCTGTCCGGTGCCCTGAATGAACTGCAGGACGAGGCA
GCGCGGCTATCGTGGCTGGCCACGACGGGCGTTCCTTGCGCAGCTGTGCTCGACGTTGTCACTGAAGCGG
GAAGGGACTGGCTGCTATTGGGCGAAGTGCCGGGGCAGGATCTCCTGTCATCTCACCTTGCTCCTGCCGA
GAAAGTATCCATCATGGCTGATGCAATGCGGCGGCTGCATACGCTTGATCCGGCTACCTGCCCATTCGAC
CACCAAGCGAAACATCGCATCGAGCGAGCACGTACTCGGATGGAAGCCGGTCTTGTCGATCAGGATGATC
TGGACGAAGAGCATCAGGGGCTCGCGCCAGCCGAACTGTTCGCCAGGCTCAAGGCGCGCATGCCCGACGG
CGAGGATCTCGTCGTGACCCATGGCGATGCCTGCTTGCCGAATATCATGGTGGAAAATGGCCGCTTTTCT
GGATTCATCGACTGTGGCCGGCTGGGTGTGGCGGACCGCTATCAGGACATAGCGTTGGCTACCCGTGATA
TTGCTGAAGAGCTTGGCGGCGAATGGGCTGACCGCTTCCTCGTGCTTTACGGTATCGCCGCTCCCGATTC
GCAGCGCATCGCCTTCTATCGCCTTCTTGACGAGTTCTTCTGAGCGGGACTCTGGGGTTCGAAATGACCG
ACCAAGCGACGCCCAACCTGCCATCACGAGATTTCGATTCCACCGCCGCCTTCTATGAAAGGTTGGGCTT
CGGAATCGTTTTCCGGGACGCCGGCTGGATGATCCTCCAGCGCGGGGATCTCATGCTGGAGTTCTTCGCC
CACCCCAACTTGTTTATTGCAGCTTATAATGGTTACAAATAAAGCAATAGCATCACAAATTTCACAAATA
AAGCATTTTTTTCACTGCATTCTAGTTGTGGTTTGTCCAAACTCATCAATGTATCTTATCATGTCTGTAT
ACCGTCGACCTCTAGCTAGAGCTTGGCGTAATCATGGTCATAGCTGTTTCCTGTGTGAAATTGTTATCCG
CTCACAATTCCACACAACATACGAGCCGGAAGCATAAAGTGTAAAGCCTGGGGTGCCTAATGAGTGAGCT
AACTCACATTAATTGCGTTGCGCTCACTGCCCGCTTTCCAGTCGGGAAACCTGTCGTGCCAGCTGCATTA
ATGAATCGGCCAACGCGCGGGGAGAGGCGGTTTGCGTATTGGGCGCTCTTCCGCTTCCTCGCTCACTGAC
TCGCTGCGCTCGGTCGTTCGGCTGCGGCGAGCGGTATCAGCTCACTCAAAGGCGGTAATACGGTTATCCA
CAGAATCAGGGGATAACGCAGGAAAGAACATGTGAGCAAAAGGCCAGCAAAAGGCCAGGAACCGTAAAAA
GGCCGCGTTGCTGGCGTTTTTCCATAGGCTCCGCCCCCCTGACGAGCATCACAAAAATCGACGCTCAAGT
CAGAGGTGGCGAAACCCGACAGGACTATAAAGATACCAGGCGTTTCCCCCTGGAAGCTCCCTCGTGCGCT
CTCCTGTTCCGACCCTGCCGCTTACCGGATACCTGTCCGCCTTTCTCCCTTCGGGAAGCGTGGCGCTTTC
TCATAGCTCACGCTGTAGGTATCTCAGTTCGGTGTAGGTCGTTCGCTCCAAGCTGGGCTGTGTGCACGAA
CCCCCCGTTCAGCCCGACCGCTGCGCCTTATCCGGTAACTATCGTCTTGAGTCCAACCCGGTAAGACACG
ACTTATCGCCACTGGCAGCAGCCACTGGTAACAGGATTAGCAGAGCGAGGTATGTAGGCGGTGCTACAGA
GTTCTTGAAGTGGTGGCCTAACTACGGCTACACTAGAAGAACAGTATTTGGTATCTGCGCTCTGCTGAAG
CCAGTTACCTTCGGAAAAAGAGTTGGTAGCTCTTGATCCGGCAAACAAACCACCGCTGGTAGCGGTGGTT
TTTTTGTTTGCAAGCAGCAGATTACGCGCAGAAAAAAAGGATCTCAAGAAGATCCTTTGATCTTTTCTAC
GGGGTCTGACGCTCAGTGGAACGAAAACTCACGTTAAGGGATTTTGGTCATGAGATTATCAAAAAGGATC
TTCACCTAGATCCTTTTAAATTAAAAATGAAGTTTTAAATCAATCTAAAGTATATATGAGTAAACTTGGT
CTGACAGTTACCAATGCTTAATCAGTGAGGCACCTATCTCAGCGATCTGTCTATTTCGTTCATCCATAGT
TGCCTGACTCCCCGTCGTGTAGATAACTACGATACGGGAGGGCTTACCATCTGGCCCCAGTGCTGCAATG
ATACCGCGAGACCCACGCTCACCGGCTCCAGATTTATCAGCAATAAACCAGCCAGCCGGAAGGGCCGAGC
GCAGAAGTGGTCCTGCAACTTTATCCGCCTCCATCCAGTCTATTAATTGTTGCCGGGAAGCTAGAGTAAG
TAGTTCGCCAGTTAATAGTTTGCGCAACGTTGTTGCCATTGCTACAGGCATCGTGGTGTCACGCTCGTCG
TTTGGTATGGCTTCATTCAGCTCCGGTTCCCAACGATCAAGGCGAGTTACATGATCCCCCATGTTGTGCA
AAAAAGCGGTTAGCTCCTTCGGTCCTCCGATCGTTGTCAGAAGTAAGTTGGCCGCAGTGTTATCACTCAT
GGTTATGGCAGCACTGCATAATTCTCTTACTGTCATGCCATCCGTAAGATGCTTTTCTGTGACTGGTGAG
TACTCAACCAAGTCATTCTGAGAATAGTGTATGCGGCGACCGAGTTGCTCTTGCCCGGCGTCAATACGGG
ATAATACCGCGCCACATAGCAGAACTTTAAAAGTGCTCATCATTGGAAAACGTTCTTCGGGGCGAAAACT
CTCAAGGATCTTACCGCTGTTGAGATCCAGTTCGATGTAACCCACTCGTGCACCCAACTGATCTTCAGCA
TCTTTTACTTTCACCAGCGTTTCTGGGTGAGCAAAAACAGGAAGGCAAAATGCCGCAAAAAAGGGAATAA
GGGCGACACGGAAATGTTGAATACTCATACTCTTCCTTTTTCAATATTATTGAAGCATTTATCAGGGTTA
TTGTCTCATGAGCGGATACATATTTGAATGTATTTAGAAAAATAAACAAATAGGGGTTCCGCGCACATTT
CCCCGAAAAGTGCCACCTGACGTC
